>Addgene plasmid #19980 | pTYF-1xSYN-tTA | depositor full sequence | sequence record 9426 | Author sequence
GGCCTAGGGATAACAGGGTAATAGATCTTGCTAGCCTTGCATGCCTGCAGGTCGGAGTACTGTCCTCCGA
GCGGAGTACTGTCCTCCGAGCGGAGTACTGTCCTCCGAGCGGAGTACTGTCCTCCGAGCGGAGACTCTAG
AGGGACGCGTATCGATGGCGCCAGCTGCAGAGGGCCCTGCGTATGAGTGCAAGTGGGTTTTAGGACCAGG
ATGAGGCGGGGTGGGGGTGCCTACCTGACGACCGACCCCGACCCACTGGACAAGCACCCAACCCCCATTC
CCCAAATTGCGCATCCCCTATCAGAGAGGGGGAGGGGAAACAGGATGCGGCGAGGCGCGTGCGCACTGCC
AGCTTCAGCACCGCGGACAGTGCCTTCGCCCCCGCCTGGCGGCGCGCGCCACCGCCGCCTCAGCACTGAA
GGCGCGCTGACGTCACTCGCCGGTCCCCCGCAAACTCCCCTTCCCGGCCACCTTGGTCGCGTCCGCGCCG
CCGCCGGCCCAGCCGGACCGCACCACGCGAGGCGCGAGATAGGGGGGCACGGGCGCGACCATCTGCGCTG
CGGCGCCGGCGACTCAGCGCTGCCTCAGTCTGCGGTGGGCAGCGGAGGAGTCGTGTCGTGCCTGAGAGCG
CAGTCGACTCTAGAGCTGCAGGCAAGCTTGGTACCGAGCTCGGATCCATGTCTAGATTAGATAAAAGTAA
AGTGATTAACAGCGCATTAGAGCTGCTTAATGAGGTCGGAATCGAAGGTTTAACAACCCGTAAACTCGCC
CAGAAGCTAGGTGTAGAGCAGCCTACATTGTATTGGCATGTAAAAAATAAGCGGGCTTTGCTCGACGCCT
TAGCCATTGAGATGTTAGATAGGCACCATACTCACTTTTGCCCTTTAGAAGGGGAAAGCTGGCAAGATTT
TTTACGTAATAACGCTAAAAGTTTTAGATGTGCTTTACTAAGTCATCGCGATGGAGCAAAAGTACATTTA
GGTACACGGCCTACAGAAAAACAGTATGAAACTCTCGAAAATCAATTAGCCTTTTTATGCCAACAAGGTT
TTTCACTAGAGAATGCATTATATGCACTCAGCGCTGTGGGGCATTTTACTTTAGGTTGCGTATTGGAAGA
TCAAGAGCATCAAGTCGCTAAAGAAGAAAGGGAAACACCTACTACTGATAGTATGCCGCCATTATTACGA
CAAGCTATCGAATTATTTGATCACCAAGGTGCAGAGCCAGCCTTCTTATTCGGCCTTGAATTGATCATAT
GCGGATTAGAAAAACAACTTAAATGTGAAAGTGGGTCCGCGTACAGCCGCGCGCGTACGAAAAACAATTA
CGGGTCTACCATCGAGGGCCTGCTCGATCTCCCGGACGACGACGCCCCCGAAGAGGCGGGGCTGGCGGCT
CCGCGCCTGTCCTTTCTCCCCGCGGGACACACGCGCAGACTGTCGACGGCCCCCCCGACCGATGTCAGCC
TGGGGGACGAGCTCCACTTAGACGGCGAGGACGTGGCGATGGCGCATGCCGACGCGCTAGACGATTTCGA
TCTGGACATGTTGGGGGACGGGGATTCCCCGGGTCCGGGATTTACCCCCCACGACTCCGCCCCCTACGGC
GCTCTGGATATGGCCGACTTCGAGTTTGAGCAGATGTTTACCGATGCCCTTGGAATTGACGAGTACGGTG
GGTAGCTCGAGCATGCATCTAGATGATCAGTCGACTAGGGATAACAGGGTAATGGTACCTTTAAGACCAA
TGACTTACAAGGCAGCTGTAGATCTTAGCCACTTTTTAAAAGAAAAGGGGGGACTGGAAGGGCTAATTCA
CTCCCAGGGTCTCTCTGGTTAGACCAGATCTGAGCCTGGGAGCTCTCTGGCTAACTAGGGAACCCACTGC
TTAAGCCTCAATAAAGCTCGACTGTGCCTTCTAGTTGCCAGCCATCTGTTGTTTGCCCCTCCCCCGTGCC
TTCCTTGACCCTGGAAGGTGCCACTCCCACTGTCCTTTCCTAATAAAATGAGGAAATTGCATCGCATTGT
CTGAGTAGGTGTCATTCTATTCTGGGGGGTGGGGTGGGGCAGGACAGCAAGGGGGAGGATTGGGAAGACA
ATAGCAGGCATGCTGGGGATGCGGTGGGCTCTATGGCTTCTGAGGCGGAAAGAACCAGCTGGGGCTCTAG
GGGGTATCCCC
[124 nt withheld, positions 2182-2305]
CGCCGGCTGTGCGGGAGAACGGAGTTCTATTATGACTCAAATCAGTCTCCCCAAGCATTCGGGGATCAGA
GTTTTTAAGGATAACTTAGTGTGTAGGGGGCCAGTGAGTTGGAGATGAAAGCGTAGGGAGTCGAAGGTGT
CCTTTTGCGCCGAGTCAGTTCCTGGGTGGGGGCCACAAGATCGGATGAGCCAGTTTATCAATCCGGGGGT
GCCAGCTGATCCATGGAGTGCAGGGTCTGCAAAATATCTCAAGCACTGATTGATCTTAGGTTTTACAATA
GTGATGTTACCCCAGGAACAATTTGGGGAAGGTCAGAATCTTGTAGCCTGTAGCTGCATGACTCCTAAAC
CATAATTTCTTTTTTGTTTTTTTTTTTTTATTTTTGAGACAGGGTCTCACTCTGTCACCTAGGCTGGAGT
GCAGTGGTGCAATCACAGCTCACTGCAGCCTCAACGTCGTAAGCTCAAGCGATCCTCCCACCTCAGCCTG
CCTGGTAGCTGAGACTACAAGCGACGCCCCAGTTAATTTTTGTATTTTTGGTAGAGGCAGCGTTTTGCCG
TGTGGCCCTGGCTGGTCTCGAACTCCTGGGCTCAAGTGATCCAGCCTCAGCCTCCCAAAGTGCTGGGACA
ACCGGGGCCAGTCACTGCACCTGGCCCTAAACCATAATTTCTAATCTTTTGGCTAATTTGTTAGTCCTAC
AAAGGCAGTCTAGTCCCCAGGCAAAAAGGGGGTTTGTTTCGGGAAAGGGCTGTTACTGTCTTTGTTTCAA
ACTATAAACTAAGTTCCTCCTAAACTTAGTTCGGCCTACACCCAGGAATGAACAAGGAGAGCTTGGAGGT
TAGAAGCACGATGGAATTGGTTAGGTCAGATCTCTTTCACTGTCTGAGTTATAATTTTGCAATGGTGGTT
CAAAGACTGCCCGCTTCTGACACCAGTCGCTGCATTAATGAATCGGCCAACGCGCGGGGAGAGGCGGTTT
GCGTATTGGCGCTCTTCCGCTTCCTCGCTCACTGACTCGCTGCGCTCGGTCGTTCGGCTGCGGCGAGCGG
TATCAGCTCACTCAAAGGCGGTAATACGGTTATCCACAGAATCAGGGGATAACGCAGGAAAGAACATGTG
AGCAAAAGGCCAGCAAAAGGCCAGGAACCGTAAAAAGGCCGCGTTGCTGGCGTTTTTCCATAGGCTCCGC
CCCCCTGACGAGCATCACAAAAATCGACGCTCAAGTCAGAGGTGGCGAAACCCGACAGGACTATAAAGAT
ACCAGGCGTTTCCCCCTGGAAGCTCCCTCGTGCGCTCTCCTGTTCCGACCCTGCCGCTTACCGGATACCT
GTCCGCCTTTCTCCCTTCGGGAAGCGTGGCGCTTTCTCAATGCTCACGCTGTAGGTATCTCAGTTCGGTG
TAGGTCGTTCGCTCCAAGCTGGGCTGTGTGCACGAACCCCCCGTTCAGCCCGACCGCTGCGCCTTATCCG
GTAACTATCGTCTTGAGTCCAACCCGGTAAGACACGACTTATCGCCACTGGCAGCAGCCACTGGTAACAG
GATTAGCAGAGCGAGGTATGTAGGCGGTGCTACAGAGTTCTTGAAGTGGTGGCCTAACTACGGCTACACT
AGAAGGACAGTATTTGGTATCTGCGCTCTGCTGAAGCCAGTTACCTTCGGAAAAAGAGTTGGTAGCTCTT
GATCCGGCAAACAAACCACCGCTGGTAGCGGTGGTTTTTTTGTTTGCAAGCAGCAGATTACGCGCAGAAA
AAAAGGATCTCAAGAAGATCCTTTGATCTTTTCTACGGGGTCTGACGCTCAGTGGAACGAAAACTCACGT
TAAGGGATTTTGGTCATGAGATTATCAAAAAGGATCTTCACCTAGATCCTTTTAAATTAAAAATGAAGTT
TTAAATCAATCTAAAGTATATATGAGTAAACTTGGTCTGACAGTTACCAATGCTTAATCAGTGAGGCACC
TATCTCAGCGATCTGTCTATTTCGTTCATCCATAGTTGCCTGACTCCCCGTCGTGTAGATAACTACGATA
CGGGAGGGCTTACCATCTGGCCCCAGTGCTGCAATGATACCGCGAGACCCACGCTCACCGGCTCCAGATT
TATCAGCAATAAACCAGCCAGCCGGAAGGGCCGAGCGCAGAAGTGGTCCTGCAACTTTATCCGCCTCCAT
CCAGTCTATTAATTGTTGCCGGGAAGCTAGAGTAAGTAGTTCGCCAGTTAATAGTTTGCGCAACGTTGTT
GCCATTGCTACAGGCATCGTGGTGTCACGCTCGTCGTTTGGTATGGCTTCATTCAGCTCCGGTTCCCAAC
GATCAAGGCGAGTTACATGATCCCCCATGTTGTGCAAAAAAGCGGTTAGCTCCTTCGGTCCTCCGATCGT
TGTCAGAAGTAAGTTGGCCGCAGTGTTATCACTCATGGTTATGGCAGCACTGCATAATTCTCTTACTGTC
ATGCCATCCGTAAGATGCTTTTCTGTGACTGGTGAGTACTCAACCAAGTCATTCTGAGAATAGTGTATGC
GGCGACCGAGTTGCTCTTGCCCGGCGTCAATACGGGATAATACCGCGCCACATAGCAGAACTTTAAAAGT
GCTCATCATTGGAAAACGTTCTTCGGGGCGAAAACTCTCAAGGATCTTACCGCTGTTGAGATCCAGTTCG
ATGTAACCCACTCGTGCACCCAACTGATCTTCAGCATCTTTTACTTTCACCAGCGTTTCTGGGTGAGCAA
AAACAGGAAGGCAAAATGCCGCAAAAAAGGGAATAAGGGCGACACGGAAATGTTGAATACTCATACTCTT
CCTTTTTCAATATTATTGAAGCATTTATCAGGGTTATTGTCTCATGAGCGGATACATATTTGAATGTATT
TAGAAAAATAAACAAATAGGGGTTCCGCGCACATTTCCCCGAAAAGTGCCACCTGACGTCTAAGAAACCA
TTATTATCATGACATTAACCTATAAAAATAGGCGTATCACGAGGCCCTTTCGTCTTCAAGAACTGCCTCG
CGCGTTTCGGTGATGACGGTGAAAACCTCTGACACATGCAGCTCCCGGAGACGGTCACAGCTTGTCTGTA
AGCGGATGCCGGGAGCAGACAAGCCCGTCAGGGCGCGTCAGCGGGTGTTGGCGGGTGTCGGGGCGCAGCC
ATGACCCAGTCACGTAGCGATAGCGGAGTGTACTGGCTTAACTATGCGGCATCAGAGCAGATTGTACTGA
GAGTGCACCATATGCGGTGTGAAATACCGCACAGATGCGTAAGGAGAAAATACCGCATCAGGCGCCATTC
GCCATTCAGGCTGCGCAACTGTTGGGAAGGGCGATCGGTGCGGGCCTCTTCGCTATTACGCCAGCGCGGG
GAGGCAGAGATTGCAGTAAGCTGAGATCGCAGCACTGCACTCCAGCCTGGGCGACAGAGTAAGACTCTGT
CTCAAAAATAAAATAAATAAATCAATCAGATATTCCAATCTTTTCCTTTATTTATTTATTTATTTTCTAT
TTTGGAAACACAGTCCTTCCTTATTCCAGAATTACACATATATTCTATTTTTCTTTATATGCTCCAGTTT
TTTTTAGACCTTCACCTGAAATGTGTGTATACAAAATCTAGGCCAGTCCAGCAGAGCCTAAAGGTAAAAA
ATAAAATAATAAAAAATAAATAAAATCTAGCTCACTCCTTCACATCAAAATGGAGATACAGCTGTTAGCA
TTAAATACCAAATAACCCATCTTGTCCTCAATAATTTTAAGCGCCTCTCTCCACCACATCTAACTCCTGT
CAAAGGCATGTGCCCCTTCCGGGCGCTCTGCTGTGCTGCCAACCAACTGGCATGTGGACTCTGCAGGGTC
CCTAACTGCCAAGCCCCACAGTGTGCCCTGAGGCTGCCCCTTCCTTCTAGCGGCTGCCCCCACTCGGCTT
TGCTTTCCCTAGTTTCAGTTACTTGCGTTCAGCCAAGGTCTGAAACTAGGTGCGCACAGAGCGGTAAGAC
TGCGAGAGAAAGAGACCAGCTTTACAGGGGGTTTATCACAGTGCACCCTGACAGTCGTCAGCCTCACAGG
GGGTTTATCACATTGCACCCTGACAGTCGTCAGCCTCACAGGGGGTTTATCACAGTGCACCCTTACAATC
ATTCCATTTGATTCACAATTTTTTTAGTCTCTACTGTGCCTAACTTGTAAGTTAAATTTGATCAGAGGTG
TGTTCCCAGAGGGGAAAACAGTATATACAGGGTTCAGTACTATCGCATTTCAGGGTGGCCCGAGAGCTGC
ATCCGGAGTATCTAGATGGAGTTCCGCGTTACATAACTTACGGTAAATGGCCCGCCTGGCTGACCGCCCA
ACGACCCCCGCCCATTGACGTCAATAATGACTGATGTTCCCATAGTAACGCCAATAGGGACTTTCCATTG
ACGCTAATGGGAGTTTGTTTTGGCACCAAAATCAACGGGACTTTCCAAAATGTCGTAATAACCCCGCCCC
GTTGACGCAAATGGGCGGTAGGCGTGTACTCTAGAAGGTCTATATAAGCAGAGCTCGTTTAGTGAACCGT
TTATACTACTTATCTGGTCTCTCTGGTTAGACCAGATCTGAGCCTGGGAGCTCTCTGGCTAACTAGGGAA
CCCACTGCTTAAGCCTCAATAAAGCTTGCCTTGAGTGCTCAAAGTAGTGTGTGCCCGTCTGTTGTGTGAC
TCTGGTAACTAGAGATCCCTCAGACCCTTTTAGTCAGTGTGGAAAATCTCTAGCAGTGGCGCCCGAACAG
GGACTTGAAAGCGAAAGTAAAGCCAGAGGAGATCTCTCGACGCAGGACTCGGCTTGCTGAAGCGCGCACG
GCAAGAGGCGAGGGGCGGCGACTGGTGAGTACGCCAAAAATTTTGACTAGCGGAGGCTAGAAGGAGAGAG
ATGGGTGCGAGAGCGTCGGTATTAAGCGGGGGAGAATTAGATAAATGGGAAAAAATTCGGTTAAGGCCAG
GGGGAAAGAAACAATATAAACTAAAACATATAGTATGGGCAAGCAGGGAGCTAGAACGATTCGCAGTTAA
TCCTGGCCTTTTAGAGACATCAGAAGGCTGTAGACAAATACTGGGACAGCTACAACCATCCCTTCAGACA
GGATCAGAAGAACTTAGATCATTATATAATACAATAGCAGTCCTCTATTGTGTGCATCAAAGGATAGATG
TAAAAGACACCAAGGAAGCCTTAGATAAGATAGAGGAAGAGCAAAACAAAAGTAAGAAAAAGGCACAGCA
AGCAGCAGCTGACACAGGAAACAACAGCCAGGTCAGCCAAAATTACCCTATAGTGCAGAACCTCCAGGGG
CAAATGGTACATCAGGCCATATCACCTAGAACTTTAAATGCATGGGTAAAAGTAGTAGAAGAGAAGGCTT
TCAGCCCAGAAGTAATACCCATGTTTTCAGCATTATCAGAAGGAGCCACCCCACAAGATTTAAATACCAT
GCTAAACACAGTGGGGGGACATCAAGCAGCCATGCAAATGTTAAAAGAGACCATCAATGAGGAAGCTGCA
GAATGGGATAGATTGCATCCAGTGCATGCAGGGCCTATTGCACCAGGCCAGATGAGAGAACCAAGGGGAA
GTGACATAGCAGGAACTACTAGCAAATTAAGAGAACAATTTGGAAATAATAAAACAATAATCTTTAAGCA
ATCCTCAGGAGGGGACCCAGAAATTGTAACGCACAGTTTTAATTGTGGAGGGGAATTTTTCTACTGTAAT
TCAACACAACTGTTTAATAGTACTTGGTTTAATAGTACTTGGAGTACTGAAGGGTCAAATAACACTGAAG
GAAGTGACACAATCACACTCCCATGCAGAATAAAACAATTTATAAACATGTGGCAGGAAGTAGGAAAAGC
AATGTATGCCCCTCCCATCAGTGGACAAATTAGATGTTCATCAAATATTACTGGGCTGCTATTAACAAGA
GATGGTGGTAATAACAACAATGGGTCCGAGATCTTCAGACCTGGAGGAGGCGATATGAGGGACAATTGGA
GAAGTGAATTATATAAATATAAAGTAGTAAAAATTGAACCATTAGGAGTAGCACCCACCAAGGCAAAGAG
AAGAGTGGTGCAGAGAGAAAAAAGAGCAGTGGGAATAGGAGCTTTGTTCCTTGGGTTCTTGGGAGCAGCA
GGAAGCACTATGGGCGCACGGTCAATGACGCTGACGGTACAGGCCAGACAATTATTGTCTGATATAGTGC
AGCAGCAGAACAATTTGCTGAGGGCTATTGAGGCGCAACAGCATCTGTTGCAACTCACAGTCTGGGGCAT
CAAACAGCTCCAGGCAAGAATCCTGGCTGTGGAAAGATACCTAAAGGATCAACAGCTCCTGGGGATTTGG
GGTTGCTCTGGAAAACTCATTTGCACCACTGCTGTGCCTTGGAATGCTAGTTGGAGTAATAAATCTCTGG
AACAGATTTGGAATAACATGACCTGGATGGAGTGGGACAGAGAAATTAACAATTACACAAGCTTAATACA
CTCCTTAATTGAAGAATCGCAAAACCAGCAAGAAAAGAATGAACAAGAATTATTGGAATTAGATAAATGG
GCTTGCGGCCGGAATTCACAAATGGCAGTATTCATCCACAATTTTAAAAGAAAAGGGGGGATTGGGGGGT
ACAGTGCAGGGGAAAGAATAGTAGACATAATAGCAACAGACATACAAACTAAAGAATTACAAAAACAAAT
TACTAAAAATTCNAAAATTTTCGGGTTTATTACAGGGACAGCAGAGATCCACTTTGGGC
Features (pLannotate 1.2.2; 28 found; start..end, strand, type, name):
     36..54      -  misc_feature   MCS (fragment): pUC18/19 multiple cloning site
     53..133     +  protein_bind   5X UAS (fragment): five tandem copies of the "ScaI site" 17-mer CGGAGTACTGTCCTCCG, an upstream activating sequence (UAS) that efficiently binds yeast Gal4 (Webster et al., 1988; Pfeiffer et al., 2010) GAL4
    186..633     +  promoter       hSyn promoter: human synapsin I promoter; confers neuron-specific expression (Kügler et al., 2003)
    678..1685    +  CDS            tTA: tetracycline-controlled transactivator, comprising a fusion of the tetracycline repressor TetR with the C-terminal activation domain of herpes simplex virus VP16 In the Tet-Off® system, tTA binds to the Tet-responsive element and stimulates transcription only in the absence of tetracycline or doxycycline.
   1726..1803    +  CDS            nef (fragment): NEF_HV1Z2 - Experimental evidence at protein level: Swiss-Prot protein existence level 1. Extracellular Nef protein targets CD4(+) T-lymphocytes for apoptosis by interacting with CXCR4 surface receptors. From Human immunodeficiency virus type 1 group M subtype D (isolate Z2/CDC-Z34) (HIV-1).
   1805..1826    +  LTR            3' LTR (ΔU3) (fragment): self-inactivating 3' long terminal repeat (LTR) from HIV-1
   1826..1886    +  ncRNA          mir-TAR: Accession: RF00250 - Trans-activation response element (TAR)
   1912..2136    +  polyA_signal   bGH poly(A) signal: bovine growth hormone polyadenylation signal
   2140..2161    +  promoter       SV40 promoter (fragment): SV40 enhancer and early promoter
   2182..2313    +  rep_origin     f1 ori (fragment) (sequence partly withheld): f1 bacteriophage origin of replication; arrow indicates direction of (+) strand synthesis
   2717..2905    +  CDS            EEF1AKMT2 (fragment): EFMT2_HUMAN - Also known as C10orf138, METTL10 From Homo sapiens (Human).
   3244..3294    -  CDS            lacI (fragment): lac repressor; lacI; The lac repressor binds to the lac operator to inhibit transcription in E. coli. This inhibition can be relieved by adding lactose or isopropyl-β-D-thiogalactopyranoside (IPTG).
   3480..4068    -  rep_origin     ori: high-copy-number ColE1/pMB1/pBR322/pUC origin of replication
   4239..5099    -  CDS            AmpR: β-lactamase; bla; confers resistance to ampicillin, carbenicillin, and related antibiotics
   5100..5204    -  promoter       AmpR promoter: bla
   5308..5347    +  CDS            rop (fragment): Rop protein, which maintains plasmids at low copy number; rop
   5449..5587    +  misc_feature   bom: basis of mobility region from pBR322
   5593..5660    -  CDS            lacZα (fragment): LacZα fragment of β-galactosidase; lacZ fragment
   5672..5752    -  CDS            YS049_HUMAN (fragment): Experimental evidence at transcript level: Swiss-Prot protein existence level 2. From Homo sapiens (Human).
   6560..6585    +  LTR            3' LTR (fragment): 3' long terminal repeat (LTR) from HIV-1
   6602..6718    +  enhancer       CMV enhancer (fragment): human cytomegalovirus immediate early enhancer
   6741..6840    +  promoter       CMVd1 promoter: truncated human cytomegalovirus (CMV) immediate early promoter that yields slightly reduced expression relative to the full-length promoter
   6871..7050    +  LTR            5' LTR (truncated): truncated 5' long terminal repeat (LTR) from HIV-1
   7098..7222    +  misc_feature   HIV-1 Ψ: packaging signal of human immunodeficiency virus type 1
   7206..7927    +  CDS            HIV-1 gag (fragment): gag protein from human immunodeficiency virus 1; gag
   7926..8162    +  CDS            env (fragment): ENV_HV1N5 - Experimental evidence at protein level: Swiss-Prot protein existence level 1. From Human immunodeficiency virus type 1 group M subtype B (isolate NY5) (HIV-1).
   8381..8717    +  ncRNA          RRE: Accession: RF00036 - HIV Rev response element
   8927..9041    +  misc_feature   cPPT/CTS: central polypurine tract and central termination sequence of HIV-1
