[The description below was written by a language model from this plasmid's Addgene catalogue record and pLannotate feature annotations shown in this document.]
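Description:
pTYF-1xSYN-tTA is catalogued as a mammalian expression vector, but its feature table shows that the pTYF backbone is an HIV-1-derived, self-inactivating lentiviral transfer plasmid. A CMV enhancer/truncated CMV promoter sits ahead of a truncated 5' LTR to drive synthesis of the viral genomic RNA in packaging cells. This is followed by the Ψ packaging signal, partial gag and env sequences, the Rev response element for nuclear export of the unspliced transcript, and the cPPT/CTS element that aids nuclear import in transduced cells. Downstream of the payload lie a fragment of a U3-deleted 3' LTR with the TAR element and a bovine growth hormone polyadenylation signal. In bacteria the plasmid replicates from a high-copy ColE1/pUC-type origin and is selected with ampicillin through the β-lactamase gene. A partial f1 origin and several small annotated fragments (lacI, lacZα, rop, bom, and short hits to human proteins) appear to be backbone remnants or incidental matches rather than functional parts.

The insert, about 1.65 kb in a total of roughly 9.1 kb, places the human synapsin I promoter upstream of the tetracycline-controlled transactivator tTA, a fusion of bacterial TetR with the HSV VP16 activation domain. Synapsin restricts expression to neurons, and tTA activates Tet-responsive promoters only when tetracycline or doxycycline is absent, so this construct supplies the neuron-specific activator half of a Tet-Off system. A partial run of Gal4 UAS binding sites is annotated just upstream of the synapsin promoter, though the record does not explain its role in this version. The associated publication concerns enhancing cell-specific Tet-Off transgene expression in the rat brain by a transcriptional amplification strategy. The "1x" in the name is not explained in the record.
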