Addgene plasmid #19980: pTYF-1xSYN-tTA
Depositing lab: Sergey Kasparov. Depositing organization: University of Bristol. Publication: Enhancement of cell-specific transgene expression from a Tet-Off regulatory system using a transcriptional amplification strategy in the rat brain. Liu B, Wang S, Brenner M, Paton JF, Kasparov S. J Gene Med. 2008 May . 10(5):583-92. 10.1002/jgm.1178 PubMed 18324737.
Backbone
  Vector backbone: pTYF
  Backbone size w/o insert (bp): 7431
  Vector type: Mammalian Expression
Growth in bacteria
  Bacterial resistance: Ampicillin, 100 μg/mL
  Growth temperature: 37°C
  Growth strain: DH5alpha
  Copy number: High Copy
Gene/Insert
  Gene/Insert name: SYN-tTA
  Species: E.coli
  Insert size (bp): 1653
  Cloning method: Restriction Enzyme
  Sequencing primers: 5′ GTAGACATAA TAGCAACAGA C
Terms and licenses: Academic/Nonprofit Terms; Industry Terms: Not Available to Industry
How to cite: pTYF-1xSYN-tTA was a gift from Sergey Kasparov (Addgene plasmid # 19980 ; http://n2t.net/addgene:19980 ; RRID:Addgene_19980)
