>Addgene plasmid #19980 | pTYF-1xSYN-tTA | addgene partial sequence | sequence record 27273 | 19980 with pTYF-5
ACAATTACAAAAATTCAAAATTTTCGGGTTTATTACAGGGACAGCAGAGATCCACTTTGGGCGGCCTAGG
GATAACAGGGTAATGATCCGATTAATCTGCAGAGGGCCCTGCGTATGAGTGCAAGTGGGTTTTAGGACCA
GGATGAGGCGGGGTGGGGGTGCCTACCTGACGACCGACCCCGACCCACTGGACAAGCACCCAACCCCCAT
TCCCCAAATTGCGCATCCCCTATCAGAGAGGGGGAGGGGAAACAGGATGCGGCGAGGCGCGTGCGCACTG
CCAGCTTCAGCACCGCGGACAGTGCCTTCGCCCCCGCCTGGCGGCGCGCGCCACCGCCGCCTCAGCACTG
AAGGCGCGCTGACGTCACTCGCCGGTCCCCCGCAAACTCCCCTTCCCGGCCACCTTGGTCGCGTCCGCGC
CGCCGCCGGCCCAGCCGGACCGCACCACGCGAGGCGCGAGATAGGGGGGCACGGGCGCGACCATCTGCGC
TGCGGCGCCGGCGACTCAGCGCTGCCTCAGTCTGCGGTGGGCAGCGGAGGAGTCGTGTCGTGCCTGAGAG
CGCAGGCTAGCATCGTCGACCCGGGATCCATGTCTAGATTAGATAAAAGTAAAGTGATTAACAGCGCATT
AGAGCTGCTTAATGAGNGTGTCGANNATCGAAGGTTTAACAACCCGTAAACTCGCCCAGAAAGCTAGGTG
TAGAGCAGCCCTACATTGNTATTGGCCATGTAAAAAATAAGCGGGCTTTGCTCGACGCCTTAGCCATTGA
GATGTTAGA
