>Addgene plasmid #19980 | pTYF-1xSYN-tTA | addgene partial sequence | sequence record 27274 | 19980 with Tet-R
CAGCTCTATGCGCTGTTAATCACTTTACTTTTATCTAATCTAGACATGGATCCCGGGTCGACGATGCTAG
CCTGCGCTCTCAGGCACGACACGACTCCTCCGCTGCCCACCGCAGACTGAGGCAGCGCTGAGTCGCCGGC
GCCGCAGCGCAGATGGTCGCGCCCGTGCCCCCCTATCTCGCGCCTCGCGTGGTGCGGTCCGGCTGGGCCG
GCGGCGGCGCGGACGCGACCAAGGTGGCCGGGAAGGGGAGTTTGCGGGGGACCGGCGAGTGACGTCAGCG
CGCCTTCAGTGCTGAGGCGGCGGTGGCGCGCGCCGCCAGGCGGGGGCGAAGGCACTGTCCGCGGTGCTGA
AGCTGGCAGTGCGCACGCGCCTCGCCGCATCCTGTTTCCCCTCCCCCTCTCTGATAGGGGATGCGCAATT
TGGGGAATGGGGGTTGGGTGCTTGTCCAGTGGGTCGGGGTCGGTCGTCAGGTAGGCACCCCCACCCCGCC
TCATCCTGGTCCTAAAACCCACTTGCACTCATACGCAGGGCCCTCTGCAGATTAATCGGATCATTACCCT
GTTATCCCTAGGCCGCCCAAAGTGGATCTCTGCTGTCCCTGT
